>Addgene plasmid #125066 | pKmK.I4R | addgene full sequence | sequence record 244913 | Addgene NGS Result
TCGGTCTCAGAGTTTCACAATGGAGGGAGTGAAATCTAAAAGTGGAAAAAAAAAGGGGAGGCGAAAAACA
AAAAAAAAAAAAAGAACGAACCGAACTATGTCCACAGGAGCAGAAGCAGAAGCTGCGGCAGCAGCTTCTG
CGGCTTTGAAAGAGGAAACGCGTAGATGAAAGAATGATCCAAGCCCGGCTTTCCCTCTGTGCGCGGATTG
TTATTTTTTTAGACTTATTTCTATGTTTGTTTTGGACCTAATATAACTTAGTCATGAATCCTGGTTGACT
CGCGCGCATCTTTTTCCACTCTGCGATGATTCACAGTGCAGCGTGCAGCTCAGCTCCAGCAGCAGTACCA
GCGGCAGCTCCAACAGTGGAGCCTTCCTTTCACGAACGGAATAGAAACAGGAAGGAAAAAAATAGACCAA
CAAGAGGACCCATCCGCGACTTCTAATTTTTGGCGCATGAACCGCGCTGTTCTACCCGCCCGTCCGTCCT
CATCCCTCCCCCCCAGGAAAACAGGAAATTGGGAAACCTAGGTGCGTGCATTTTCGTTTTGGGCGATGAT
TGACAATGAGACTTAGTCCGCTTGGTTGGGTTTCGTTTCAAAAACAAGGTTTGGAAGAAGATCTTGGGAG
AGAAAGACCGAGAGATCTTGACCAGGGCGAAGACGACCAGTAGCTTTTGGTATAGCCGGGATAAGCTTCA
GGCACCCTAGGGTTGTATAAGAGTTGTATGCAAGGATGTGCGCAAGGGTTTCTGAAGCAGGATGGAAATG
TGGTGTGTTTTTTTGTAGAGCAATTGCCTTAAAGTCGGGGATTACGCCGAGACAGCAGCTTGACGGTTCC
GTGGTAATATGTGTCCGGCAACTTGGCGCGCCTCAGCCGATGAGACCAGACCAATAAAAAACGCCCGGCG
GCAACCGAGCGTTCTGAACAAATCCAGATGGAGTTCTGAGGTCATTACTGGATCTATCAACAGGAGTCCA
AGCGAGCTCGATATCAAATTACGCCCCGCCCTGCCACTCATCGCAGTACTGTTGTAATTCATTAAGCATT
CTGCCGACATGGAAGCCATCACAAACGGCATGATGAACCTGAATCGCCAGCGGCATCAGCACCTTGTCGC
CTTGCGTATAATATTTGCCCATGGTGAAAACGGGGGCGAAGAAGTTGTCCATATTGGCCACGTTTAAATC
AAAACTGGTGAAACTCACCCAGGGATTGGCTGAAACGAAAAACATATTCTCAATAAACCCTTTAGGGAAA
TAGGCCAGGTTTTCACCGTAACACGCCACATCTTGCGAATATATGTGTAGAAACTGCCGGAAATCGTCGT
GGTATTCACTCCAGAGCGATGAAAACGTTTCAGTTTGCTCATGGAAAACGGTGTAACAAGGGTGAACACT
ATCCCATATCACCAGCTCACCGTCTTTCATTGCCATACGAAATTCCGGATGAGCATTCATCAGGCGGGCA
AGAATGTGAATAAAGGCCGGATAAAACTTGTGCTTATTTTTCTTTACGGTCTTTAAAAAGGCCGTAATAT
CCAGCTGAACGGTCTGGTTATAGGTACATTGAGCAACTGACTGAAATGCCTCAAAATGTTCTTTACGATG
CCATTGGGATATATCAACGGTGGTATATCCAGTGATTTTTTTCTCCATTTTAGCTTCCTTAGCTCCTGAA
AATCTCGATAACTCAAAAAATACGCCCGGTAGTGATCTTATTTCATTATGGTGAAAGTTGGAACCTCTTA
CGTGCCCGATCAATCATGACCAAAATCCCTTAACGTGAGTTTTCGTTCCACTGAGCGTCAGACCCCGTAG
AAAAGATCAAAGGATCTTCTTGAGATCCTTTTTTTCTGCGCGTAATCTGCTGCTTGCAAACAAAAAAACC
ACCGCTACCAGCGGTGGTTTGTTTGCCGGATCAAGAGCTACCAACTCTTTTTCCGAAGGTAACTGGCTTC
AGCAGAGCGCAGATACCAAATACTGTTCTTCTAGTGTAGCCGTAGTTAGGCCACCACTTCAAGAACTCTG
TAGCACCGCCTACATACCTCGCTCTGCTAATCCTGTTACCAGTGGCTGCTGCCAGTGGCGATAAGTCGTG
TCTTACCGGGTTGGACTCAAGACGATAGTTACCGGATAAGGCGCAGCGGTCGGGCTGAACGGGGGGTTCG
TGCACACAGCCCAGCTTGGAGCGAACGACCTACACCGAACTGAGATACCTACAGCGTGAGCTATGAGAAA
GCGCCACGCTTCCCGAAGGGAGAAAGGCGGACAGGTATCCGGTAAGCGGCAGGGTCGGAACAGGAGAGCG
CACGAGGGAGCTTCCAGGGGGAAACGCCTGGTATCTTTATAGTCCTGTCGGGTTTCGCCACCTCTGACTT
GAGCGTCGATTTTTGTGATGCTCGTCAGGGGGGCGGAGCCTATGGAAAAACGCCAGCAACGCGGCCTTTT
TACGGTTCCTGGCCTTTTGCTGGCCTTTTGCTCACATGTTCTTTCCTGCGTTATCCCCTGATTCTGTGGA
TAACCGTAG
Features (pLannotate 1.2.2; 4 found; start..end, strand, type, name):
    894..928     -  terminator     lambda t0 terminator: minimal transcription terminator from phage lambda (Scholtissek and Grosse, 1987)
   1002..1658    -  CDS            cat: CAT_ECOLX - Experimental evidence at protein level: Swiss-Prot protein existence level 1. This enzyme is an effector of chloramphenicol resistance in bacteria. From Escherichia coli. This protein is used as a marker in many commonly used cloning vectors, such as pACYC184.
   1659..1756    -  promoter       cat promoter: promoter of the E. coli cat gene encoding chloramphenicol acetyltransferase
   1840..2428    +  rep_origin     ori: high-copy-number ColE1/pMB1/pBR322/pUC origin of replication
