[The description below was written by a language model from this plasmid's Addgene catalogue record and pLannotate feature annotations shown in this document.]
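Description:
pKmK.I4R is a small part-storage plasmid from a Kluyveromyces marxianus synthetic biology toolkit, built in the YTK001 entry vector of the Yeast Toolkit (YTK) Golden Gate system. It is a bacterial maintenance vector only. The annotated features are a high-copy ColE1/pUC-type origin of replication and a chloramphenicol acetyltransferase (cat) gene driven by its native promoter and followed by the lambda t0 terminator, which gives chloramphenicol selection in E. coli. No yeast origin, yeast selection marker or expression cassette is annotated, consistent with its role as a part donor rather than a plasmid used directly in yeast.

The payload is an approximately 850 bp right homology arm designed to target integration to a locus on K. marxianus chromosome IV. It has no annotation of its own in the feature table, but presumably occupies the unannotated region upstream of the terminator in the roughly 2.5 kb sequenced record. The arm was inserted by BsmBI Golden Gate cloning, which destroyed the flanking entry sites. According to the depositor, it carries YTK-compatible overhangs that define it as a type 1 part. Additional internal BsmBI sites were introduced by PCR so that the arm can also act as a connector in multi-gene assemblies.

The plasmid is intended for building single- or multi-gene integrative vectors, where this arm would presumably be paired with a matching left arm to direct homologous recombination of the assembled cassettes into the chromosomal site. The depositor notes that minor differences between the sequencing result and their annotated sequence do not affect function.
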