Addgene plasmid #125066: pKmK.I4R
Purpose: Storage plasmid for K.marxianus right homology arm
Depositing lab: John Morrissey. Depositing organization: University College Cork. Publication: Biological Parts for Kluyveromyces marxianus Synthetic Biology. Rajkumar AS, Varela JA, Juergens H, Daran JG, Morrissey JP. Front Bioeng Biotechnol. 2019 May 7;7:97. doi: 10.3389/fbioe.2019.00097. eCollection 2019. PubMed 31134195.
Backbone
  Vector backbone: YTK001
  Backbone manufacturer: Dueber lab, UC Berkeley
  Backbone size w/o insert (bp): 1667
  Vector type: Yeast Expression, Synthetic Biology
Growth in bacteria
  Bacterial resistance: Chloramphenicol, 25 μg/mL
  Growth temperature: 37°C
  Growth strain: DH5alpha
  Copy number: High Copy
Gene/Insert
  Gene/Insert name: Right homology arm for targeting integration to chromosome IV:240042..241741
  Insert size (bp): 850
  Cloning method: Restriction Enzyme; 5′ cloning site BsmBI (destroyed during cloning); 3′ cloning site BsmBI (destroyed during cloning)
  Sequencing primers: 5′ tttgctggccttttgctc; 3′ catctggatttgttcagaacg
Terms and licenses: Academic/Nonprofit Terms; Industry Terms: Not Available to Industry
Depositor comments: Meant for the construction of integrative vectors (single- or multi-gene). Contains the appropriate YTK-compatible Golden Gate overhangs for a type 1 part. The necessary internal BsmBI sites to use this as a connector for multi-gene assembly have been added by PCR. Please note that the minor differences between the Addgene NGS results and depositor's annotated sequence do not affect the plasmid function.
How to cite: pKmK.I4R was a gift from John Morrissey (Addgene plasmid # 125066 ; http://n2t.net/addgene:125066 ; RRID:Addgene_125066)
